Addgene plasmid #193259: CABE-T1.14
Purpose: Expression of CABE-T1.14 base editor in mammalian cells, CMV promoter
Depositing lab: Nicole Gaudelli. Depositing organization: Beam Therapeutics. Publication: Improved cytosine base editors generated from TadA variants. Lam DK, Feliciano PR, Arif A, Bohnuud T, Fernandez TP, Gehrke JM, Grayson P, Lee KD, Ortega MA, Sawyer C, Schwaegerle ND, Peraro L, Young L, Lee SJ, Ciaramella G, Gaudelli NM. Nat Biotechnol. 2023 Jan 9. doi: 10.1038/s41587-022-01611-9. PubMed 36624149.
Backbone
  Vector backbone: CMV/pBR322
  Vector type: Mammalian Expression
Growth in bacteria
  Bacterial resistance: Ampicillin, 100 μg/mL
  Growth temperature: 37°C
  Growth strain: DH5alpha
  Copy number: High Copy
Gene/Insert
  Gene/Insert name: CABE-T1.14
  Species: Other
  Mutation: D10A (Cas9), TadA mutations within
  Promoter: CMV
  Cloning method: Ligation Independent Cloning
Terms and licenses: Academic/Nonprofit Terms; Industry Terms: Not Available to Industry
How to cite: CABE-T1.14 was a gift from Nicole Gaudelli (Addgene plasmid # 193259 ; http://n2t.net/addgene:193259 ; RRID:Addgene_193259)
