[The description below was written by a language model from this plasmid's Addgene catalogue record and pLannotate feature annotations shown in this document.]
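Description:
CABE-T1.14 is a mammalian expression plasmid of about 8.7 kb, built on a CMV/pBR322-type backbone, that encodes a TadA-derived base editor. It is propagated in E. coli as a high-copy plasmid through a ColE1/pMB1-family origin and selected with ampicillin via the β-lactamase gene and its native promoter. Remnants of cloning-vector sequence (a lac promoter/operator and CAP site, short lacI, MCS, SV40 promoter and bom fragments) are annotated in the backbone but have no evident role in the payload. No mammalian selection marker is annotated, which is consistent with transient transfection use.

The expression cassette is driven by the human CMV immediate-early enhancer and promoter. A T7 promoter sits just upstream of the coding region and could support in vitro transcription. The open reading frame begins with a deaminase domain that the automated annotation matches to TadA*(7.10); the catalogue entry notes that this domain carries additional TadA mutations, though it does not list them. It is followed by Streptococcus pyogenes Cas9, annotated as two contiguous N- and C-terminal portions. The Cas9 carries D10A, the only Cas9 mutation recorded, which would make it a nickase rather than a fully inactive enzyme. A uracil glycosylase inhibitor (UGI) from Bacillus phage PBS2 lies downstream, and there are unannotated gaps between the domains whose content the record does not identify. UGI blocks excision of uracil formed by cytosine deamination, which favours C-to-T outcomes. The cassette ends with a bovine growth hormone polyadenylation signal.

The associated publication concerns cytosine base editors generated from TadA variants. The plasmid is used to express this editor in mammalian cells. No guide RNA cassette is annotated, so a guide would need to be supplied separately.
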