Features (pLannotate 1.2.2; 18 found; start..end, strand, type, name):
    103..482     +  enhancer       CMV enhancer: human cytomegalovirus immediate early enhancer
    483..686     +  promoter       CMV promoter: human cytomegalovirus (CMV) immediate early promoter
    728..746     +  promoter       T7 promoter: promoter for bacteriophage T7 RNA polymerase
    766..1260    +  CDS            TadA*(7.10): DNA adenosine deaminase evolved from the E. coli tRNA adenosine deaminase TadA (Gaudelli et al., 2017)
   1357..2958    +  CDS            dCas9(N): N-terminal portion of catalytically inactive Streptococcus pyogenes dCas9 carrying the D10A mutation (Zetsche et al., 2015)
   2959..5453    +  CDS            Cas9(C) (fragment): C-terminal portion of Streptococcus pyogenes Cas9 (Zetsche et al., 2015)
   5767..6015    +  CDS            UGI: UNGI_BPPB2 - Experimental evidence at protein level: Swiss-Prot protein existence level 1. This protein binds specifically and reversibly to the host uracil-DNA glycosylase, preventing removal of uracil residues from PBS2 DNA by the host uracil-excision repair system. From Bacillus phage PBS2 (Bacteriophage PBS2).
   6157..6381    +  polyA_signal   bGH poly(A) signal: bovine growth hormone polyadenylation signal
   6385..6406    +  promoter       SV40 promoter (fragment): SV40 enhancer and early promoter
   6411..6427    +  misc_feature   MCS (fragment): pBluescript multiple cloning site
   6476..6492    -  protein_bind   lac operator: The lac repressor binds to the lac operator to inhibit transcription in E. coli. This inhibition can be relieved by adding lactose or isopropyl-β-D-thiogalactopyranoside (IPTG). lac repressor encoded by lacI
   6500..6530    -  promoter       lac promoter: promoter for the E. coli lac operon
   6545..6566    -  protein_bind   CAP binding site: CAP binding activates transcription in the presence of cAMP. E. coli catabolite activator protein
   6579..6671    -  CDS            lacI (fragment): lac repressor; lacI; The lac repressor binds to the lac operator to inhibit transcription in E. coli. This inhibition can be relieved by adding lactose or isopropyl-β-D-thiogalactopyranoside (IPTG).
   6854..7442    -  rep_origin     ori: high-copy-number ColE1/pMB1/pBR322/pUC origin of replication
   7613..8473    -  CDS            AmpR: β-lactamase; bla; confers resistance to ampicillin, carbenicillin, and related antibiotics
   8474..8578    -  promoter       AmpR promoter: bla
   8649..8693    -  misc_feature   bom (fragment): basis of mobility region from pBR322
>Addgene plasmid #193259 | CABE-T1.14 | addgene full sequence | sequence record 384182 | Addgene NGS Result
AAGCTACAACAAGGCAAGGCTTGACCGACAATTGCATGAAGAATCTGCTTAGGGTTAGGCGTTTTGCGCT
GCTTCGCGATGTACGGGCCAGATATACGCGTTGACATTGATTATTGACTAGTTATTAATAGTAATCAATT
ACGGGGTCATTAGTTCATAGCCCATATATGGAGTTCCGCGTTACATAACTTACGGTAAATGGCCCGCCTG
GCTGACCGCCCAACGACCCCCGCCCATTGACGTCAATAATGACGTATGTTCCCATAGTAACGCCAATAGG
GACTTTCCATTGACGTCAATGGGTGGAGTATTTACGGTAAACTGCCCACTTGGCAGTACATCAAGTGTAT
CATATGCCAAGTACGCCCCCTATTGACGTCAATGACGGTAAATGGCCCGCCTGGCATTATGCCCAGTACA
TGACCTTATGGGACTTTCCTACTTGGCAGTACATCTACGTATTAGTCATCGCTATTACCATGGTGATGCG
GTTTTGGCAGTACATCAATGGGCGTGGATAGCGGTTTGACTCACGGGGATTTCCAAGTCTCCACCCCATT
GACGTCAATGGGAGTTTGTTTTGGCACCAAAATCAACGGGACTTTCCAAAATGTCGTAACAACTCCGCCC
CATTGACGCAAATGGGCGGTAGGCGTGTACGGTGGGAGGTCTATATAAGCAGAGCTGGTTTAGTGAACCG
TCAGATCCGCTAGAGATCCGCGGCCGCTAATACGACTCACTATAGGGAGAGCCGCCACCATGCATGAAGT
CGAGTTTTCCCATGAGTACTGGATGAGACACGCATTGACTCTCGCAAAGAGGGCTCGAGATGAACGCGAG
GTGCCCGTGGGGGCAGTACTCGTGCTCAACAATCGCGTAATCGGCGAAGGTTGGAATAGGGCAAAGGGAC
TCCACGACCCCACTGCACATGCGGAAATCATGGCCCTTCGACAGGGAGGGCTTGTGATGCAGAATTATCG
ACTTATCGATGCGACGCTGTACTCGACGTTTGAACCTTGCGTAATGTGCGCGGGAGCTATGATTCACTCC
CGCATTGGACGAGTTGTATTCGGTGTTCGCAACGCCAAGACGCATGCCGCAGGTTCACTGATGGACGTGC
TGCATCATCCAGGCATGAACCACCGGGTAGAAATCACAGAAGGCATATTGGCGGACGAATGTGCGGCGCT
GTTGTGTCGTTTTTTTCGCATGCCCAGGCGTGTCTTTAACGCCCAGAAAAAAGCACAATCCTCTACTGAC
TCTGGTGGTTCTTCTGGTGGTTCTAGCGGCAGCGAGACTCCCGGGACCTCAGAGTCCGCCACACCCGAAA
GTTCTGGTGGTTCTTCTGGTGGTTCTGACAAGAAGTACAGCATCGGCCTGGCCATCGGCACCAACTCTGT
GGGCTGGGCCGTGATCACCGACGAGTACAAGGTGCCCAGCAAGAAATTCAAGGTGCTGGGCAACACCGAC
CGGCACAGCATCAAGAAGAACCTGATCGGAGCCCTGCTGTTCGACAGCGGCGAAACAGCCGAGGCCACCC
GGCTGAAGAGAACCGCCAGAAGAAGATACACCAGACGGAAGAACCGGATCTGCTATCTGCAAGAGATCTT
CAGCAACGAGATGGCCAAGGTGGACGACAGCTTCTTCCACAGACTGGAAGAGTCCTTCCTGGTGGAAGAG
GATAAGAAGCACGAGCGGCACCCCATCTTCGGCAACATCGTGGACGAGGTGGCCTACCACGAGAAGTACC
CCACCATCTACCACCTGAGAAAGAAACTGGTGGACAGCACCGACAAGGCCGACCTGCGGCTGATCTATCT
GGCCCTGGCCCACATGATCAAGTTCCGGGGCCACTTCCTGATCGAGGGCGACCTGAACCCCGACAACAGC
GACGTGGACAAGCTGTTCATCCAGCTGGTGCAGACCTACAACCAGCTGTTCGAGGAAAACCCCATCAACG
CCAGCGGCGTGGACGCCAAGGCCATCCTGTCTGCCAGACTGAGCAAGAGCAGACGGCTGGAAAATCTGAT
CGCCCAGCTGCCCGGCGAGAAGAAGAATGGCCTGTTCGGAAACCTGATTGCCCTGAGCCTGGGCCTGACC
CCCAACTTCAAGAGCAACTTCGACCTGGCCGAGGATGCCAAACTGCAGCTGAGCAAGGACACCTACGACG
ACGACCTGGACAACCTGCTGGCCCAGATCGGCGACCAGTACGCCGACCTGTTTCTGGCCGCCAAGAACCT
GTCCGACGCCATCCTGCTGAGCGACATCCTGAGAGTGAACACCGAGATCACCAAGGCCCCCCTGAGCGCC
TCTATGATCAAGAGATACGACGAGCACCACCAGGACCTGACCCTGCTGAAAGCTCTCGTGCGGCAGCAGC
TGCCTGAGAAGTACAAAGAGATTTTCTTCGACCAGAGCAAGAACGGCTACGCCGGCTACATTGACGGCGG
AGCCAGCCAGGAAGAGTTCTACAAGTTCATCAAGCCCATCCTGGAAAAGATGGACGGCACCGAGGAACTG
CTCGTGAAGCTGAACAGAGAGGACCTGCTGCGGAAGCAGCGGACCTTCGACAACGGCAGCATCCCCCACC
AGATCCACCTGGGAGAGCTGCACGCCATTCTGCGGCGGCAGGAAGATTTTTACCCATTCCTGAAGGACAA
CCGGGAAAAGATCGAGAAGATCCTGACCTTCCGCATCCCCTACTACGTGGGCCCTCTGGCCAGGGGAAAC
AGCAGATTCGCCTGGATGACCAGAAAGAGCGAGGAAACCATCACCCCCTGGAACTTCGAGGAAGTGGTGG
ACAAGGGCGCTTCCGCCCAGAGCTTCATCGAGCGGATGACCAACTTCGATAAGAACCTGCCCAACGAGAA
GGTGCTGCCCAAGCACAGCCTGCTGTACGAGTACTTCACCGTGTATAACGAGCTGACCAAAGTGAAATAC
GTGACCGAGGGAATGAGAAAGCCCGCCTTCCTGAGCGGCGAGCAGAAAAAGGCCATCGTGGACCTGCTGT
TCAAGACCAACCGGAAAGTGACCGTGAAGCAGCTGAAAGAGGACTACTTCAAGAAAATCGAGTGCTTCGA
CTCCGTGGAAATCTCCGGCGTGGAAGATCGGTTCAACGCCTCCCTGGGCACATACCACGATCTGCTGAAA
ATTATCAAGGACAAGGACTTCCTGGACAATGAGGAAAACGAGGACATTCTGGAAGATATCGTGCTGACCC
TGACACTGTTTGAGGACAGAGAGATGATCGAGGAACGGCTGAAAACCTATGCCCACCTGTTCGACGACAA
AGTGATGAAGCAGCTGAAGCGGCGGAGATACACCGGCTGGGGCAGGCTGAGCCGGAAGCTGATCAACGGC
ATCCGGGACAAGCAGTCCGGCAAGACAATCCTGGATTTCCTGAAGTCCGACGGCTTCGCCAACAGAAACT
TCATGCAGCTGATCCACGACGACAGCCTGACCTTTAAAGAGGACATCCAGAAAGCCCAGGTGTCCGGCCA
GGGCGATAGCCTGCACGAGCACATTGCCAATCTGGCCGGCAGCCCCGCCATTAAGAAGGGCATCCTGCAG
ACAGTGAAGGTGGTGGACGAGCTCGTGAAAGTGATGGGCCGGCACAAGCCCGAGAACATCGTGATCGAAA
TGGCCAGAGAGAACCAGACCACCCAGAAGGGACAGAAGAACAGCCGCGAGAGAATGAAGCGGATCGAAGA
GGGCATCAAAGAGCTGGGCAGCCAGATCCTGAAAGAACACCCCGTGGAAAACACCCAGCTGCAGAACGAG
AAGCTGTACCTGTACTACCTGCAGAATGGGCGGGATATGTACGTGGACCAGGAACTGGACATCAACCGGC
TGTCCGACTACGATGTGGACCATATCGTGCCTCAGAGCTTTCTGAAGGACGACTCCATCGACAACAAGGT
GCTGACCAGAAGCGACAAGAACCGGGGCAAGAGCGACAACGTGCCCTCCGAAGAGGTCGTGAAGAAGATG
AAGAACTACTGGCGGCAGCTGCTGAACGCCAAGCTGATTACCCAGAGAAAGTTCGACAATCTGACCAAGG
CCGAGAGAGGCGGCCTGAGCGAACTGGATAAGGCCGGCTTCATCAAGAGACAGCTGGTGGAAACCCGGCA
GATCACAAAGCACGTGGCACAGATCCTGGACTCCCGGATGAACACTAAGTACGACGAGAATGACAAGCTG
ATCCGGGAAGTGAAAGTGATCACCCTGAAGTCCAAGCTGGTGTCCGATTTCCGGAAGGATTTCCAGTTTT
ACAAAGTGCGCGAGATCAACAACTACCACCACGCCCACGACGCCTACCTGAACGCCGTCGTGGGAACCGC
CCTGATCAAAAAGTACCCTAAGCTGGAAAGCGAGTTCGTGTACGGCGACTACAAGGTGTACGACGTGCGG
AAGATGATCGCCAAGAGCGAGCAGGAAATCGGCAAGGCTACCGCCAAGTACTTCTTCTACAGCAACATCA
TGAACTTTTTCAAGACCGAGATTACCCTGGCCAACGGCGAGATCCGGAAGCGGCCTCTGATCGAGACAAA
CGGCGAAACCGGGGAGATCGTGTGGGATAAGGGCCGGGATTTTGCCACCGTGCGGAAAGTGCTGAGCATG
CCCCAAGTGAATATCGTGAAAAAGACCGAGGTGCAGACAGGCGGCTTCAGCAAAGAGTCTATCCTGCCCA
AGAGGAACAGCGATAAGCTGATCGCCAGAAAGAAGGACTGGGACCCTAAGAAGTACGGCGGCTTCGACAG
CCCCACCGTGGCCTATTCTGTGCTGGTGGTGGCCAAAGTGGAAAAGGGCAAGTCCAAGAAACTGAAGAGT
GTGAAAGAGCTGCTGGGGATCACCATCATGGAAAGAAGCAGCTTCGAGAAGAATCCCATCGACTTTCTGG
AAGCCAAGGGCTACAAAGAAGTGAAAAAGGACCTGATCATCAAGCTGCCTAAGTACTCCCTGTTCGAGCT
GGAAAACGGCCGGAAGAGAATGCTGGCCTCTGCCGGCGAACTGCAGAAGGGAAACGAACTGGCCCTGCCC
TCCAAATATGTGAACTTCCTGTACCTGGCCAGCCACTATGAGAAGCTGAAGGGCTCCCCCGAGGATAATG
AGCAGAAACAGCTGTTTGTGGAACAGCACAAGCACTACCTGGACGAGATCATCGAGCAGATCAGCGAGTT
CTCCAAGAGAGTGATCCTGGCCGACGCTAATCTGGACAAAGTGCTGTCCGCCTACAACAAGCACCGGGAT
AAGCCCATCAGAGAGCAGGCCGAGAATATCATCCACCTGTTTACCCTGACCAATCTGGGAGCCCCTGCCG
CCTTCAAGTACTTTGACACCACCATCGACCGGAAGAGGTACACCAGCACCAAAGAGGTGCTGGACGCCAC
CCTGATCCACCAGAGCATCACCGGCCTGTACGAGACACGGATCGACCTGTCTCAGCTGGGAGGTGACTCT
GGTGGAAGCGGAGGATCTGGCGGCAGCACCAATCTGAGCGACATCATCGAGAAAGAGACAGGCAAGCAGC
TGGTCATCCAAGAGTCCATCCTGATGCTGCCTGAAGAGGTGGAAGAAGTGATCGGCAACAAACCCGAGTC
CGACATCCTGGTGCACACCGCCTACGATGAGAGCACCGACGAGAACGTGATGCTGCTGACCTCTGACGCC
CCTGAGTACAAGCCTTGGGCTCTCGTGATCCAGGACAGCAACGGCGAGAACAAGATCAAGATGCTGAGCG
GCGGCTCTGGTGGCTCTGGCGGATCTACAAACCTGTCCGATATTATTGAGAAAGAAACCGGGAAACAGCT
CGTGATTCAAGAGTCTATTCTCATGCTCCCGGAAGAAGTCGAGGAAGTCATTGGAAACAAGCCTGAGAGC
GATATTCTGGTCCATACAGCCTACGACGAGTCTACCGATGAGAATGTCATGCTCCTCACCAGCGACGCTC
CCGAGTATAAGCCATGGGCACTTGTCATTCAGGACTCCAATGGGGAAAACAAAATCAAAATGCTCCCAAA
GAAAAAACGCAAGGTGGAGGGAGCTGATAAGCGCACCGCCGATGGTTCCGAGTTCGAAAGCCCCAAGAAG
AAGAGGAAAGTCTAACCGGTCATCATCACCATCACCATTGAGTTTAAACCCGCTGATCAGCCTCGACTGT
GCCTTCTAGTTGCCAGCCATCTGTTGTTTGCCCCTCCCCCGTGCCTTCCTTGACCCTGGAAGGTGCCACT
CCCACTGTCCTTTCCTAATAAAATGAGGAAATTGCATCGCATTGTCTGAGTAGGTGTCATTCTATTCTGG
GGGGTGGGGTGGGGCAGGACAGCAAGGGGGAGGATTGGGAAGACAATAGCAGGCATGCTGGGGATGCGGT
GGGCTCTATGGCTTCTGAGGCGGAAAGAACCAGCTGGGGCTCGATACCGTCGACCTCTAGCTAGAGCTTG
GCGTAATCATGGTCATAGCTGTTTCCTGTGTGAAATTGTTATCCGCTCACAATTCCACACAACATACGAG
CCGGAAGCATAAAGTGTAAAGCCTAGGGTGCCTAATGAGTGAGCTAACTCACATTAATTGCGTTGCGCTC
ACTGCCCGCTTTCCAGTCGGGAAACCTGTCGTGCCAGCTGCATTAATGAATCGGCCAACGCGCGGGGAGA
GGCGGTTTGCGTATTGGGCGCTCTTCCGCTTCCTCGCTCACTGACTCGCTGCGCTCGGTCGTTCGGCTGC
GGCGAGCGGTATCAGCTCACTCAAAGGCGGTAATACGGTTATCCACAGAATCAGGGGATAACGCAGGAAA
GAACATGTGAGCAAAAGGCCAGCAAAAGGCCAGGAACCGTAAAAAGGCCGCGTTGCTGGCGTTTTTCCAT
AGGCTCCGCCCCCCTGACGAGCATCACAAAAATCGACGCTCAAGTCAGAGGTGGCGAAACCCGACAGGAC
TATAAAGATACCAGGCGTTTCCCCCTGGAAGCTCCCTCGTGCGCTCTCCTGTTCCGACCCTGCCGCTTAC
CGGATACCTGTCCGCCTTTCTCCCTTCGGGAAGCGTGGCGCTTTCTCATAGCTCACGCTGTAGGTATCTC
AGTTCGGTGTAGGTCGTTCGCTCCAAGCTGGGCTGTGTGCACGAACCCCCCGTTCAGCCCGACCGCTGCG
CCTTATCCGGTAACTATCGTCTTGAGTCCAACCCGGTAAGACACGACTTATCGCCACTGGCAGCAGCCAC
TGGTAACAGGATTAGCAGAGCGAGGTATGTAGGCGGTGCTACAGAGTTCTTGAAGTGGTGGCCTAACTAC
GGCTACACTAGAAGAACAGTATTTGGTATCTGCGCTCTGCTGAAGCCAGTTACCTTCGGAAAAAGAGTTG
GTAGCTCTTGATCCGGCAAACAAACCACCGCTGGTAGCGGTGGTTTTTTTGTTTGCAAGCAGCAGATTAC
GCGCAGAAAAAAAGGATCTCAAGAAGATCCTTTGATCTTTTCTACGGGGTCTGACGCTCAGTGGAACGAA
AACTCACGTTAAGGGATTTTGGTCATGAGATTATCAAAAAGGATCTTCACCTAGATCCTTTTAAATTAAA
AATGAAGTTTTAAATCAATCTAAAGTATATATGAGTAAACTTGGTCTGACAGTTACCAATGCTTAATCAG
TGAGGCACCTATCTCAGCGATCTGTCTATTTCGTTCATCCATAGTTGCCTGACTCCCCGTCGTGTAGATA
ACTACGATACGGGAGGGCTTACCATCTGGCCCCAGTGCTGCAATGATACCGCGAGACCCACGCTCACCGG
CTCCAGATTTATCAGCAATAAACCAGCCAGCCGGAAGGGCCGAGCGCAGAAGTGGTCCTGCAACTTTATC
CGCCTCCATCCAGTCTATTAATTGTTGCCGGGAAGCTAGAGTAAGTAGTTCGCCAGTTAATAGTTTGCGC
AACGTTGTTGCCATTGCTACAGGCATCGTGGTGTCACGCTCGTCGTTTGGTATGGCTTCATTCAGCTCCG
GTTCCCAACGATCAAGGCGAGTTACATGATCCCCCATGTTGTGCAAAAAAGCGGTTAGCTCCTTCGGTCC
TCCGATCGTTGTCAGAAGTAAGTTGGCCGCAGTGTTATCACTCATGGTTATGGCAGCACTGCATAATTCT
CTTACTGTCATGCCATCCGTAAGATGCTTTTCTGTGACTGGTGAGTACTCAACCAAGTCATTCTGAGAAT
AGTGTATGCGGCGACCGAGTTGCTCTTGCCCGGCGTCAATACGGGATAATACCGCGCCACATAGCAGAAC
TTTAAAAGTGCTCATCATTGGAAAACGTTCTTCGGGGCGAAAACTCTCAAGGATCTTACCGCTGTTGAGA
TCCAGTTCGATGTAACCCACTCGTGCACCCAACTGATCTTCAGCATCTTTTACTTTCACCAGCGTTTCTG
GGTGAGCAAAAACAGGAAGGCAAAATGCCGCAAAAAAGGGAATAAGGGCGACACGGAAATGTTGAATACT
CATACTCTTCCTTTTTCAATATTATTGAAGCATTTATCAGGGTTATTGTCTCATGAGCGGATACATATTT
GAATGTATTTAGAAAAATAAACAAATAGGGGTTCCGCGCACATTTCCCCGAAAAGTGCCACCTGACGTCG
ACGGATCGGGAGATCGATCTCCCGATCCCCTAGGGTCGACTCTCAGTACAATCTGCTCTGATGCCGCATA
GTTAAGCCAGTATCTGCTCCCTGCTTGTGTGTTGGAGGTCGCTGAGTAGTGCGCGAGCAAAATTT
